Addgene plasmid #228504: mCherry-pCAG-mock
Purpose: (Empty Backbone) This plasmid can be used for control experiments and can also be used as a plasmid backbone
Depositing lab: Wei Li. Depositing organization: Institute of Zoology, Chinese Academy of Sciences. Publication: All-RNA-mediated targeted gene integration in mammalian cells with rationally engineered R2 retrotransposons. Chen Y, Luo S, Hu Y, Mao B, Wang X, Lu Z, Shan Q, Zhang J, Wang S, Feng G, Wang C, Liang C, Tang N, Niu R, Wang J, Han J, Yang N, Wang H, Zhou Q, Li W. Cell. 2024 Jul 1:S0092-8674(24)00694-9. doi: 10.1016/j.cell.2024.06.020. PubMed 38981481.
Backbone
  Vector backbone: pUC19
  Vector type: Mammalian Expression
Growth in bacteria
  Bacterial resistance: Ampicillin, 100 μg/mL
  Growth temperature: 37°C
  Growth strain: DH5alpha
  Copy number: High Copy
Gene/Insert
  Gene/Insert name: None
Terms and licenses: Academic/Nonprofit Terms; Industry Terms: Not Available to Industry
How to cite: mCherry-pCAG-mock was a gift from Wei Li (Addgene plasmid # 228504 ; http://n2t.net/addgene:228504 ; RRID:Addgene_228504)
