[The description below was written by a language model from this plasmid's Addgene catalogue record and pLannotate feature annotations shown in this document.]
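Description:
mCherry-pCAG-mock is an empty mammalian expression plasmid of about 6.3 kb built on a pUC19 backbone, deposited as a control ("mock") vector and as a backbone for cloning. It is propagated in E. coli at high copy through the ColE1/pUC-type origin and selected with ampicillin via the β-lactamase gene and its native promoter. Remnants of the pUC lac region (lac promoter, operator, CAP site and a lacI fragment) and a fragment of the pBR322 bom site are also annotated.

The plasmid carries two divergently oriented mammalian transcription units. On the forward strand sits a CAG promoter, assembled from the CMV immediate-early enhancer, the chicken β-actin promoter and a chimeric β-actin/β-globin intron. It is followed by a T7 promoter and an SV40 polyadenylation signal, with no coding sequence annotated between them, consistent with the record listing no insert. This is presumably where a gene of interest would be placed for strong constitutive expression, and the T7 promoter could additionally support in vitro transcription of an inserted sequence. On the opposite strand, an SV40 enhancer/early promoter drives puromycin N-acetyltransferase followed by mCherry, terminated by a bGH polyadenylation signal. A short gap separates the two reading frames; the feature table does not identify what links them, so whether they are joined by a self-cleaving peptide or another linker is not stated. This cassette allows transfected cells to be identified by red fluorescence and enriched with puromycin.

The plasmid was deposited with a study on RNA-mediated targeted gene integration in mammalian cells using engineered R2 retrotransposons. There it would serve as a marker-matched negative control for CAG-driven expression constructs.
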