Features (pLannotate 1.2.2; 17 found; start..end, strand, type, name):
      1..225     -  polyA_signal   bGH poly(A) signal: bovine growth hormone polyadenylation signal
    235..942     -  CDS            mCherry: mCherry is a basic (constitutively fluorescent) red fluorescent protein published in 2004, derived from Discosoma sp.. It is reported to be a very rapidly-maturing monomer with low acid sensitivity.
    997..1593    -  CDS            PuroR: puromycin N-acetyltransferase; pac from Streptomyces alboniger; confers resistance to puromycin
   1602..1931    -  promoter       SV40 promoter: SV40 enhancer and early promoter
   1939..2318    +  enhancer       CMV enhancer: human cytomegalovirus immediate early enhancer
   2320..2595    +  promoter       chicken β-actin promoter: No description available
   2596..3612    +  intron         chimeric intron: chimera between introns from chicken β-actin and rabbit β-globin
   3673..3691    +  promoter       T7 promoter: promoter for bacteriophage T7 RNA polymerase
   3746..3867    +  polyA_signal   SV40 poly(A) signal: SV40 polyadenylation signal
   3934..3950    -  protein_bind   lac operator: The lac repressor binds to the lac operator to inhibit transcription in E. coli. This inhibition can be relieved by adding lactose or isopropyl-β-D-thiogalactopyranoside (IPTG). lac repressor encoded by lacI
   3958..3988    -  promoter       lac promoter: promoter for the E. coli lac operon
   4003..4024    -  protein_bind   CAP binding site: CAP binding activates transcription in the presence of cAMP. E. coli catabolite activator protein
   4037..4129    -  CDS            lacI (fragment): lac repressor; lacI; The lac repressor binds to the lac operator to inhibit transcription in E. coli. This inhibition can be relieved by adding lactose or isopropyl-β-D-thiogalactopyranoside (IPTG).
   4312..4900    -  rep_origin     ori: high-copy-number ColE1/pMB1/pBR322/pUC origin of replication
   5071..5931    -  CDS            AmpR: β-lactamase; bla; confers resistance to ampicillin, carbenicillin, and related antibiotics
   5932..6036    -  promoter       AmpR promoter: bla
   6107..6151    -  misc_feature   bom (fragment): basis of mobility region from pBR322
>Addgene plasmid #228504 | mCherry-pCAG-mock | addgene full sequence | sequence record 454054 | Addgene NGS Result
CCATAGAGCCCACCGCATCCCCAGCATGCCTGCTATTGTCTTCCCAATCCTCCCCCTTGCTGTCCTGCCC
CACCCCACCCCCCAGAATAGAATGACACCTACTCAGACAATGCGATGCAATTTCCTCATTTTATTAGGAA
AGGACAGTGGGAGTGGCACCTTCCAGGGTCAAGGAAGGCACGGGGGAGGGGCAAACAACAGATGGCTGGC
AACTAGAAGGCACAGGGATCCTTACTTGTACAGCTCGTCCATGCCGCCGGTGGAGTGGCGGCCCTCGGCG
CGTTCGTACTGTTCCACGATGGTGTAGTCCTCGTTGTGGGAGGTGATGTCCAACTTGATGTTGACGTTGT
AGGCGCCGGGCAGCTGCACGGGCTTCTTGGCCTTGTAGGTGGTCTTGACCTCAGCGTCGTAGTGGCCGCC
GTCCTTCAGCTTCAGCCTCTGCTTGATCTCGCCCTTCAGGGCGCCGTCCTCGGGGTACATCCGCTCGGAG
GAGGCCTCCCAGCCCATGGTCTTCTTCTGCATTACGGGGCCGTCGGAGGGGAAGTTGGTGCCGCGCAGCT
TCACCTTGTAGATGAACTCGCCGTCCTGCAGGGAGGAGTCCTGGGTCACGGTCACCACGCCGCCGTCCTC
GAAGTTCATCACGCGCTCCCACTTGAAGCCCTCGGGGAAGGACAGCTTCAAGTAGTCGGGGATGTCGGCG
GGGTGCTTCACGTAGGCCTTGGAGCCGTACATGAACTGAGGGGACAGGATGTCCCAGGCGAAGGGCAGGG
GGCCACCCTTGGTCACCTTCAGCTTGGCGGTCTGGGTGCCCTCGTAGGGGCGGCCCTCGCCCTCGCCCTC
GATCTCGAACTCGTGGCCGTTCACGGAGCCCTCCATGTGCACCTTGAAGCGCATGAACTCCTTGATGATG
GCCATGTTATCCTCCTCGCCCTTGCTCACCATTGGGCCGGGATTCTCCTCCACGTCACCGCATGTTAGAA
GACTTCCTCTGCCCTCGGCACCGGGCTTGCGGGTCATGCACCAGGTGCGCGGTCCTTCGGGCACCTCGAC
GTCGGCGGTGACGGTGAAGCCGAGCCGCTCGTAGAAGGGGAGGTTGCGGGGCGCGGAGGTCTCCAGGAAG
GCGGGCACCCCGGCGCGCTCGGCCGCCTCCACTCCGGGGAGCACGACGGCGCTGCCCAGACCCTTGCCCT
GGTGGTCGGGCGAGACGCCGACGGTGGCCAGGAACCACGCGGGCTCCTTGGGCCGGTGCGGCGCCAGGAG
GCCTTCCATCTGTTGCTGCGCGGCCAGCCGGGAACCGCTCAACTCGGCCATGCGCGGGCCGATCTCGGCG
AACACCGCCCCCGCTTCGACGCTCTCCGGCGTGGTCCAGACCGCCACCGCGGCGCCGTCGTCCGCGACCC
ACACCTTGCCGATGTCGAGCCCGACGCGCGTGAGGAAGAGTTCTTGCAGCTCGGTGACCCGCTCGATGTG
GCGGTCCGGATCGACGGTGTGGCGCGTGGCGGGGTAGTCGGCGAACGCGGCGGCGAGGGTGCGTACGGCC
CGGGGGACGTCGTCGCGGGTGGCGAGGCGCACCGTGGGCTTGTACTCGGTCATGGTCGCGTTTTGCAAAA
GCCTAGGCCTCCAAAAAAGCCTCCTCACTACTTCTGGAATAGCTCAGAGGCCGAGGCGGCCTCGGCCTCT
GCATAAATAAAAAAAATTAGTCAGCCATGGGGCGGAGAATGGGCGGAACTGGGCGGAGTTAGGGGCGGGA
TGGGCGGAGTTAGGGGCGGGACTATGGTTGCTGACTAATTGAGATGCATGCTTTGCATACTTCTGCCTGC
TGGGGAGCCTGGGGACTTTCCACACCTGGTTGCTGACTAATTGAGATGCATGCTTTGCATACTTCTGCCT
GCTGGGGAGCCTGGGGACTTTCCACACCCTAACTGACACACACGCGTTGACATTGATTATTGACTAGTTA
TTAATAGTAATCAATTACGGGGTCATTAGTTCATAGCCCATATATGGAGTTCCGCGTTACATAACTTACG
GTAAATGGCCCGCCTGGCTGACCGCCCAACGACCCCCGCCCATTGACGTCAATAATGACGTATGTTCCCA
TAGTAACGCCAATAGGGACTTTCCATTGACGTCAATGGGTGGAGTATTTACGGTAAACTGCCCACTTGGC
AGTACATCAAGTGTATCATATGCCAAGTACGCCCCCTATTGACGTCAATGACGGTAAATGGCCCGCCTGG
CATTATGCCCAGTACATGACCTTATGGGACTTTCCTACTTGGCAGTACATCTACGTATTAGTCATCGCTA
TTACCATGGTCGAGGTGAGCCCCACGTTCTGCTTCACTCTCCCCATCTCCCCCCCCTCCCCACCCCCAAT
TTTGTATTTATTTATTTTTTAATTATTTTGTGCAGCGATGGGGGCGGGGGGGGGGGGGGSGCGCGCCAGG
CGGGGCGGGGCGGGGCGAGGGGCGGGGCGGGGCGAGGCGGAGAGGTGCGGCGGCAGCCAATCAGAGCGGC
GCGCTCCGAAAGTTTCCTTTTATGGCGAGGCGGCGGCGGCGGCGGCCCTATAAAAAGCGAAGCGCGCGGC
GGGCGGGAGTCGCTGCGCGCTGCCTTCGCCCCGTGCCCCGCTCCGCCGCCGCCTCGCGCCGCCCGCCCCG
GCTCTGACTGACCGCGTTACTCCCACAGGTGAGCGGGCGGGACGGCCCTTCTCCTCCGGGCTGTAATTAG
CGCTTGGTTTAATGACGGCTTGTTTCTTTTCTGTGGCTGCGTGAAAGCCTTGAGGGGCTCCGGGAGGGCC
CTTTGTGCGGGGGGAGCGGCTCGGGGGGTGCGTGCGTGTGTGTGTGCGTGGGGAGCGCCGCGTGCGGCTC
CGCGCTGCCCGGCGGCTGTGAGCGCTGCGGGCGCGGCGCGGGGCTTTGTGCGCTCCGCAGTGTGCGCGAG
GGGAGCGCGGCCGGGGGCGGTGCCCCGCGGTGCGGGGGGGGCTGCGAGGGGAACAAAGGCTGCGTGCGGG
GTGTGTGCGTGGGGGGGTGAGCAGGGGGTGTGGGCGCGTCGGTCGGGCTGCAACCCCCCCTGCACCCCCC
TCCCCGAGTTGCTGAGCACGGCCCGGCTTCGGGTGCGGGGCTCCGTACGGGGCGTGGCGCGGGGCTCGCC
GTGCCGGGCGGGGGGTGGCGGCAGGTGGGGGTGCCGGGCGGGGCGGGGCCGCCTCGGGCCGGGGAGGGCT
CGGGGGAGGGGCGCGGCGGCCCCCGGAGCGCCGGCGGCTGTCGAGGCGCGGCGAGCCGCAGCCATTGCCT
TTTATGGTAATCGTGCGAGAGGGCGCAGGGACTTCCTTTGTCCCAAATCTGTGCGGAGCCGAAATCTGGG
AGGCGCCGCCGCACCCCCTCTAGCGGGCGCGGGGCGAAGCGGTGCGGCGCCGGCAGGAAGGAAATGGGCG
GGGAGGGCCTTCGTGCGTCGCCGCGCCGCCGTCCCCTTCTCCCTCTCCAGCCTCGGGGCTGTCCGCGGGG
GGACGGCTGCCTTCGGGGGGGACGGGGCAGGGCGGGGTTCGGCTTCTGGCGTGTGACCGGCGGCTCTAGC
GCCTCTGCTAACCATGTTCATGCCTTCTTCTTTTTCCTACAGCTCCTGGGCAACGTGCTGGTTATTGTGC
TGTCTCATCATTTTGGCAAAGCTAGTGAATTCTAATACGACTCACTATAGGACCGGTGCTAGCCTGCAGC
GCGGGGATCTCATGCTGGAGTTCTTCGCCCACCCCAACTTGTTTATTGCAGCTTATAATGGTTACAAATA
AAGCAATAGCATCACAAATTTCACAAATAAAGCATTTTTTTCACTGCATTCTAGTTGTGGTTTGTCCAAA
CTCATCAATGTATCTTATTAATTAACGTCGACCTCTAGCTAGAGCTTGGCGTAATCATGGTCATAGCTGT
TTCCTGTGTGAAATTGTTATCCGCTCACAATTCCACACAACATACGAGCCGGAAGCATAAAGTGTAAAGC
CTAGGGTGCCTAATGAGTGAGCTAACTCACATTAATTGCGTTGCGCTCACTGCCCGCTTTCCAGTCGGGA
AACCTGTCGTGCCAGCTGCATTAATGAATCGGCCAACGCGCGGGGAGAGGCGGTTTGCGTATTGGGCGCT
CTTCCGCTTCCTCGCTCACTGACTCGCTGCGCTCGGTCGTTCGGCTGCGGCGAGCGGTATCAGCTCACTC
AAAGGCGGTAATACGGTTATCCACAGAATCAGGGGATAACGCAGGAAAGAACATGTGAGCAAAAGGCCAG
CAAAAGGCCAGGAACCGTAAAAAGGCCGCGTTGCTGGCGTTTTTCCATAGGCTCCGCCCCCCTGACGAGC
ATCACAAAAATCGACGCTCAAGTCAGAGGTGGCGAAACCCGACAGGACTATAAAGATACCAGGCGTTTCC
CCCTGGAAGCTCCCTCGTGCGCTCTCCTGTTCCGACCCTGCCGCTTACCGGATACCTGTCCGCCTTTCTC
CCTTCGGGAAGCGTGGCGCTTTCTCATAGCTCACGCTGTAGGTATCTCAGTTCGGTGTAGGTCGTTCGCT
CCAAGCTGGGCTGTGTGCACGAACCCCCCGTTCAGCCCGACCGCTGCGCCTTATCCGGTAACTATCGTCT
TGAGTCCAACCCGGTAAGACACGACTTATCGCCACTGGCAGCAGCCACTGGTAACAGGATTAGCAGAGCG
AGGTATGTAGGCGGTGCTACAGAGTTCTTGAAGTGGTGGCCTAACTACGGCTACACTAGAAGAACAGTAT
TTGGTATCTGCGCTCTGCTGAAGCCAGTTACCTTCGGAAAAAGAGTTGGTAGCTCTTGATCCGGCAAACA
AACCACCGCTGGTAGCGGTGGTTTTTTTGTTTGCAAGCAGCAGATTACGCGCAGAAAAAAAGGATCTCAA
GAAGATCCTTTGATCTTTTCTACGGGGTCTGACGCTCAGTGGAACGAAAACTCACGTTAAGGGATTTTGG
TCATGAGATTATCAAAAAGGATCTTCACCTAGATCCTTTTAAATTAAAAATGAAGTTTTAAATCAATCTA
AAGTATATATGAGTAAACTTGGTCTGACAGTTACCAATGCTTAATCAGTGAGGCACCTATCTCAGCGATC
TGTCTATTTCGTTCATCCATAGTTGCCTGACTCCCCGTCGTGTAGATAACTACGATACGGGAGGGCTTAC
CATCTGGCCCCAGTGCTGCAATGATACCGCGAGACCCACGCTCACCGGCTCCAGATTTATCAGCAATAAA
CCAGCCAGCCGGAAGGGCCGAGCGCAGAAGTGGTCCTGCAACTTTATCCGCCTCCATCCAGTCTATTAAT
TGTTGCCGGGAAGCTAGAGTAAGTAGTTCGCCAGTTAATAGTTTGCGCAACGTTGTTGCCATTGCTACAG
GCATCGTGGTGTCACGCTCGTCGTTTGGTATGGCTTCATTCAGCTCCGGTTCCCAACGATCAAGGCGAGT
TACATGATCCCCCATGTTGTGCAAAAAAGCGGTTAGCTCCTTCGGTCCTCCGATCGTTGTCAGAAGTAAG
TTGGCCGCAGTGTTATCACTCATGGTTATGGCAGCACTGCATAATTCTCTTACTGTCATGCCATCCGTAA
GATGCTTTTCTGTGACTGGTGAGTACTCAACCAAGTCATTCTGAGAATAGTGTATGCGGCGACCGAGTTG
CTCTTGCCCGGCGTCAATACGGGATAATACCGCGCCACATAGCAGAACTTTAAAAGTGCTCATCATTGGA
AAACGTTCTTCGGGGCGAAAACTCTCAAGGATCTTACCGCTGTTGAGATCCAGTTCGATGTAACCCACTC
GTGCACCCAACTGATCTTCAGCATCTTTTACTTTCACCAGCGTTTCTGGGTGAGCAAAAACAGGAAGGCA
AAATGCCGCAAAAAAGGGAATAAGGGCGACACGGAAATGTTGAATACTCATACTCTTCCTTTTTCAATAT
TATTGAAGCATTTATCAGGGTTATTGTCTCATGAGCGGATACATATTTGAATGTATTTAGAAAAATAAAC
AAATAGGGGTTCCGCGCACATTTCCCCGAAAAGTGCCACCTGACGTCGACGGATCGGGAGATCGATCTCC
CGATCCCCTAGGGTCGACTCTCAGTACAATCTGCTCTGATGCCGCATAGTTAAGCCAGTATCTGCTCCCT
GCTTGTGTGTTGGAGGTCGCTGAGTAGTGCGCGAGCAAAATTTAAGCTACAACAAGGCAAGGCTTGACCG
ACAATTGCATGAAGAATCTGCTTAGGGTTAGGCGTTTTGCGCTGCTTCGCGATGTACGGGCCAGATAT
